Addgene plasmid #48673: M-NM-sgRNA
Purpose: Mammalian U6-driven sgRNA (NMm1) targeting GTCCCCTCCACCCCACAGTG
Depositing lab: George Church. Depositing organization: Harvard Medical School. Publication: Orthogonal Cas9 proteins for RNA-guided gene regulation and editing. Esvelt KM, Mali P, Braff JL, Moosburner M, Yaung SJ, Church GM. Nat Methods. 2013 Sep 29. doi: 10.1038/nmeth.2681. PubMed 24076762.
Backbone
  Vector backbone: pCR-BluntII-TOPO
  Backbone manufacturer: Invitrogen
  Total vector size (bp): 3145
  Vector type: CRISPR
Growth in bacteria
  Bacterial resistance: Kanamycin, 50 μg/mL
  Growth temperature: 37°C
  Growth strain: DH5alpha
  Copy number: Unknown
Gene/Insert
  Gene/Insert name: sgRNA targeting GTCCCCTCCACCCCACAGTG, compatible with N. meningitidis Cas9, hU6 promoter
  Species: Synthetic
  Insert size (bp): 480
  Promoter: hU6
  Cloning method: Unknown
  Sequencing primers: 5′ M13pUC-fwd; 3′ M13pUC-rev
Terms and licenses: Academic/Nonprofit Terms; Industry Terms: Not Available to Industry
How to cite: M-NM-sgRNA was a gift from George Church (Addgene plasmid # 48673 ; http://n2t.net/addgene:48673 ; RRID:Addgene_48673)
