[The description below was written by a language model from this plasmid's Addgene catalogue record and pLannotate feature annotations shown in this document.]
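Description:
M-NM-sgRNA is a small CRISPR guide RNA expression plasmid built in the Invitrogen pCR-BluntII-TOPO cloning backbone and intended for transfection into mammalian cells. Its roughly 480 bp synthetic insert consists of the human U6 promoter, an RNA polymerase III promoter suited to short, precisely initiated transcripts. This is followed by a 20-nucleotide spacer and the guide RNA scaffold recognised by Neisseria meningitidis Cas9 (the "NMm1" design). The feature table places the U6 promoter directly upstream of the Nm scaffold, with a short gap between them that fits the spacer. The cassette is flanked by partial attB1 and attB2 Gateway sites. The plasmid encodes no Cas9, so a compatible N. meningitidis Cas9 or a nuclease-null derivative must be supplied from a separate construct.

The remainder is standard TOPO vector sequence: a high-copy ColE1/pUC-type origin, a Tn5-derived NeoR/KanR gene that provides the kanamycin selection listed for growth in E. coli, and a BleoR (Sh ble) gene conferring Zeocin resistance. The insert sits in the lac promoter/operator region, bordered by SP6 and T7 promoters, with fragments of lacZα and ccdB lying downstream; in this backbone these form a fusion that insertion normally disrupts to select for recombinants. The catalogue gives a total size of 3,145 bp, whereas the sequenced record behind the feature table is 3,998 nt, and the record does not explain the difference. The plasmid comes from work characterising orthogonal Cas9 proteins. It lets an N. meningitidis Cas9 be directed to its target for gene editing or regulation independently of guides made for other Cas9 orthologues.
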