Features (pLannotate 1.2.2; 18 found; start..end, strand, type, name):
      2..94      +  CDS            lacI (fragment): lac repressor; lacI; The lac repressor binds to the lac operator to inhibit transcription in E. coli. This inhibition can be relieved by adding lactose or isopropyl-β-D-thiogalactopyranoside (IPTG).
    107..128     +  protein_bind   CAP binding site: CAP binding activates transcription in the presence of cAMP. E. coli catabolite activator protein
    143..173     +  promoter       lac promoter: promoter for the E. coli lac operon
    181..197     +  protein_bind   lac operator: The lac repressor binds to the lac operator to inhibit transcription in E. coli. This inhibition can be relieved by adding lactose or isopropyl-β-D-thiogalactopyranoside (IPTG). lac repressor encoded by lacI
    239..257     +  promoter       SP6 promoter: promoter for bacteriophage SP6 RNA polymerase
    335..354     +  protein_bind   attB1 (fragment): mutant version of attB; recombination site for the Gateway® BP reaction BP Clonase™
    406..646     +  promoter       U6 promoter: RNA polymerase III promoter for human U6 snRNA
    675..775     +  misc_RNA       Nm gRNA scaffold: guide RNA scaffold for the Neisseria meningitidis CRISPR/Cas9 system (Esvelt et al., 2013)
    787..808     -  protein_bind   attB2 (fragment): mutant version of attB; recombination site for the Gateway® BP reaction BP Clonase™
    887..905     -  promoter       T7 promoter: promoter for bacteriophage T7 RNA polymerase
    908..1055    +  CDS            lacZα (fragment): LacZα fragment of β-galactosidase; lacZ fragment
   1065..1368    +  CDS            ccdB (fragment): CcdB, a bacterial toxin that poisons DNA gyrase; ccdB; Plasmids containing the ccdB gene cannot be propagated in standard E. coli strains.
   1416..1685    +  CDS            tnpA (fragment): TN5P_ECOLX - Also known as tnp. Experimental evidence at protein level: Swiss-Prot protein existence level 1. Mediates transposition of transposon Tn5 by a 'cut and paste' mechanism. First, the monomeric transposase binds the 19 bp inverted DNA repeats flanking the transposon. Then, dimerization of the DNA- bound transposase creates a synaptic DNA complex. After nicking of the first DNA strand, excision of the transposon proceeds through a series of intermediates. The transposase then mediates the insertion of the transposon at a new site by strand transfer. The activity of the wild- type tran
   1717..2511    +  CDS            NeoR/KanR: aminoglycoside phosphotransferase from Tn5; aph(3')-II (or nptII); confers resistance to neomycin, kanamycin, and G418 (Geneticin®)
   2532..2582    -  misc_feature   bom (fragment): basis of mobility region from pBR322
   2609..2697    +  promoter       AmpR promoter (fragment): bla
   2717..3091    +  CDS            BleoR: antibiotic-binding protein; Sh ble from Streptoalloteichus hindustanus; confers resistance to bleomycin, phleomycin, and Zeocin™
   3229..3817    +  rep_origin     ori: high-copy-number ColE1/pMB1/pBR322/pUC origin of replication
>Addgene plasmid #48673 | M-NM-sgRNA | addgene full sequence | sequence record 122901 | Addgene NGS results
AGCGCCCAATACGCAAACCGCCTCTCCCCGCGCGTTGGCCGATTCATTAATGCAGCTGGCACGACAGGTT
TCCCGACTGGAAAGCGGGCAGTGAGCGCAACGCAATTAATGTGAGTTAGCTCACTCATTAGGCACCCCAG
GCTTTACACTTTATGCTTCCGGCTCGTATGTTGTGTGGAATTGTGAGCGGATAACAATTTCACACAGGAA
ACAGCTATGACCATGATTACGCCAAGCTATTTAGGTGACACTATAGAATACTCAAGCTATGCATCAAGCT
TGGTACCGAGCTCGGATCCACTAGTAACGGCCGCCAGTGTGCTGGAATTCGCCCTTTGTACAAAAAAGCA
GGCTTTAAAGGAACCAATTCAGTCGACTGGATCCGGTACCAAGGTCGGGCAGGAAGAGGGCCTATTTCCC
ATGATTCCTTCATATTTGCATATACGATACAAGGCTGTTAGAGAGATAATTAGAATTAATTTGACTGTAA
ACACAAAGATATTAGTACAAAATACGTGACGTAGAAAGTAATAATTTCTTGGGTAGTTTGCAGTTTTAAA
ATTATGTTTTAAAATGGACTATCATATGCTTACCGTAACTTGAAAGTATTTCGATTTCTTGGCTTTATAT
ATCTTGTGGAAAGGACGAAACACCGTCCCCTCCACCCCACAGTGGTTGTAGCTCCCTTTCTCGAAAGAGA
ACCGTTGCTACAATAAGGCCGTCTGAAAAGATGTGCCGCAACGCTCTGCCCCTTAAAGCTTCTGCTTTAA
CGGGCTTTTTTTCTAGACCCAGCTTTCTTGTACAAAGTTGGCATTAAAGGGCGAATTCTGCAGATATCCA
TCACACTGGCGGCCGCTCGAGCATGCATCTAGAGGGCCCAATTCGCCCTATAGTGAGTCGTATTACAATT
CACTGGCCGTCGTTTTACAACGTCGTGACTGGGAAAACCCTGGCGTTACCCAACTTAATCGCCTTGCAGC
ACATCCCCCTTTCGCCAGCTGGCGTAATAGCGAAGAGGCCCGCACCGATCGCCCTTCCCAACAGTTGCGC
AGCCTATACGTACGGCAGTTTAAGGTTTACACCTATAAAAGAGAGAGCCGTTATCGTCTGTTTGTGGATG
TACAGAGTGATATTATTGACACGCCGGGGCGACGGATGGTGATCCCCCTGGCCAGTGCACGTCTGCTGTC
AGATAAAGTCTCCCGTGAACTTTACCCGGTGGTGCATATCGGGGATGAAAGCTGGCGCATGATGACCACC
GATATGGCCAGTGTGCCGGTCTCCGTTATCGGGGAAGAAGTGGCTGATCTCAGCCACCGCGAAAATGACA
TCAAAAACGCCATTAACCTGATGTTCTGGGGAATATAAATGTCAGGCATGAGATTATCAAAAAGGATCTT
CACCTAGATCCTTTTCACGTAGAAAGCCAGTCCGCAGAAACGGTGCTGACCCCGGATGAATGTCAGCTAC
TGGGCTATCTGGACAAGGGAAAACGCAAGCGCAAAGAGAAAGCAGGTAGCTTGCAGTGGGCTTACATGGC
GATAGCTAGACTGGGCGGTTTTATGGACAGCAAGCGAACCGGAATTGCCAGCTGGGGCGCCCTCTGGTAA
GGTTGGGAAGCCCTGCAAAGTAAACTGGATGGCTTTCTTGCCGCCAAGGATCTGATGGCGCAGGGGATCA
AGCTCTGATCAAGAGACAGGATGAGGATCGTTTCGCATGATTGAACAAGATGGATTGCACGCAGGTTCTC
CGGCCGCTTGGGTGGAGAGGCTATTCGGCTATGACTGGGCACAACAGACAATCGGCTGCTCTGATGCCGC
CGTGTTCCGGCTGTCAGCGCAGGGGCGCCCGGTTCTTTTTGTCAAGACCGACCTGTCCGGTGCCCTGAAT
GAACTGCAAGACGAGGCAGCGCGGCTATCGTGGCTGGCCACGACGGGCGTTCCTTGCGCAGCTGTGCTCG
ACGTTGTCACTGAAGCGGGAAGGGACTGGCTGCTATTGGGCGAAGTGCCGGGGCAGGATCTCCTGTCATC
TCACCTTGCTCCTGCCGAGAAAGTATCCATCATGGCTGATGCAATGCGGCGGCTGCATACGCTTGATCCG
GCTACCTGCCCATTCGACCACCAAGCGAAACATCGCATCGAGCGAGCACGTACTCGGATGGAAGCCGGTC
TTGTCGATCAGGATGATCTGGACGAAGAGCATCAGGGGCTCGCGCCAGCCGAACTGTTCGCCAGGCTCAA
GGCGAGCATGCCCGACGGCGAGGATCTCGTCGTGACCCATGGCGATGCCTGCTTGCCGAATATCATGGTG
GAAAATGGCCGCTTTTCTGGATTCATCGACTGTGGCCGGCTGGGTGTGGCGGACCGCTATCAGGACATAG
CGTTGGCTACCCGTGATATTGCTGAAGAGCTTGGCGGCGAATGGGCTGACCGCTTCCTCGTGCTTTACGG
TATCGCCGCTCCCGATTCGCAGCGCATCGCCTTCTATCGCCTTCTTGACGAGTTCTTCTGAATTATTAAC
GCTTACAATTTCCTGATGCGGTATTTTCTCCTTACGCATCTGTGCGGTATTTCACACCGCATCAGGTGGC
ACTTTTCGGGGAAATGTGCGCGGAACCCCTATTTGTTTATTTTTCTAAATACATTCAAATATGTATCCGC
TCATGAGACAATAACCCTGATAAATGCTTCAATAATAGCACGTGAGGAGGGCCACCATGGCCAAGTTGAC
CAGTGCCGTTCCGGTGCTCACCGCGCGCGACGTCGCCGGAGCGGTCGAGTTCTGGACCGACCGGCTCGGG
TTCTCCCGGGACTTCGTGGAGGACGACTTCGCCGGTGTGGTCCGGGACGACGTGACCCTGTTCATCAGCG
CGGTCCAGGACCAGGTGGTGCCGGACAACACCCTGGCCTGGGTGTGGGTGCGCGGCCTGGACGAGCTGTA
CGCCGAGTGGTCGGAGGTCGTGTCCACGAACTTCCGGGACGCCTCCGGGCCGGCCATGACCGAGATCGGC
GAGCAGCCGTGGGGGCGGGAGTTCGCCCTGCGCGACCCGGCCGGCAACTGCGTGCACTTCGTGGCCGAGG
AGCAGGACTGACACGTGCTAAAACTTCATTTTTAATTTAAAAGGATCTAGGTGAAGATCCTTTTTGATAA
TCTCATGACCAAAATCCCTTAACGTGAGTTTTCGTTCCACTGAGCGTCAGACCCCGTAGAAAAGATCAAA
GGATCTTCTTGAGATCCTTTTTTTCTGCGCGTAATCTGCTGCTTGCAAACAAAAAAACCACCGCTACCAG
CGGTGGTTTGTTTGCCGGATCAAGAGCTACCAACTCTTTTTCCGAAGGTAACTGGCTTCAGCAGAGCGCA
GATACCAAATACTGTTCTTCTAGTGTAGCCGTAGTTAGGCCACCACTTCAAGAACTCTGTAGCACCGCCT
ACATACCTCGCTCTGCTAATCCTGTTACCAGTGGCTGCTGCCAGTGGCGATAAGTCGTGTCTTACCGGGT
TGGACTCAAGACGATAGTTACCGGATAAGGCGCAGCGGTCGGGCTGAACGGGGGGTTCGTGCACACAGCC
CAGCTTGGAGCGAACGACCTACACCGAACTGAGATACCTACAGCGTGAGCTATGAGAAAGCGCCACGCTT
CCCGAAGGGAGAAAGGCGGACAGGTATCCGGTAAGCGGCAGGGTCGGAACAGGAGAGCGCACGAGGGAGC
TTCCAGGGGGAAACGCCTGGTATCTTTATAGTCCTGTCGGGTTTCGCCACCTCTGACTTGAGCGTCGATT
TTTGTGATGCTCGTCAGGGGGGCGGAGCCTATGGAAAAACGCCAGCAACGCGGCCTTTTTACGGTTCCTG
GCCTTTTGCTGGCCTTTTGCTCACATGTTCTTTCCTGCGTTATCCCCTGATTCTGTGGATAACCGTATTA
CCGCCTTTGAGTGAGCTGATACCGCTCGCCGCAGCCGAACGACCGAGCGCAGCGAGTCAGTGAGCGAGGA
AGCGGAAG
