>Addgene plasmid #48673 | M-NM-sgRNA | addgene partial sequence | sequence record 72726 | LKO1_5_primer
TTGGCTTTATATATCTTGTGGAAAGGACGAAACACCGTCCCCTCCACCCCACAGTGGTTGTAGCTCCCTT
TCTCGAAAGAGAACCGTTGCTACAATAAGGCCGTCTGAAAAGATGTGCCGCAACGCTCTGCCCCTTAAAG
CTTCTGCTTTAACGGGCTTTTTTTCTAGACCCAGCTTTCTTGTACAAAGTTGGCATTAAAGGGCGAATTC
TGCAGATATCCATCACACTGGCGGCCGCTCGAGCATGCATCTAGAGGGCCCAATTCGCCCTATAGTGAGT
CGTATTACAATTCACTGGCCGTCGTTTTACAACGTCGTGACTGGGAAAACCCTGGCGTTACCCAACTTAA
TCGCCTTGCAGCACATCCCCCTTTCGCCAGCTGGCGTAATAGCGAAGAGGCCCGCACCGATCGCCCTTCC
CAACAGTTGCGCAGCCTATACGTACGGCAGTTTAAGGTTTACACCTATAAAAGAGAGAGCCGTTATCGTC
TGTTTGTGGATGTACAGAGTGATATTATTGACACGCCGGGGCGACGGATGGTGATCCCCCTGGCCAGTGC
ACGTCTGCTGTCAGATAAAGTCTCCCGTGAACTTTACCCGGTGGTGCATATCGGGGATGAAAGCTGGCGC
ATGATGACCACCGATATGGCCAGTGTGCCGGTCTCCGTTATCGGGGAAGAAGTGGCTGATCTCAGCCACC
GCGAAAATGACATCAAAAACGCCATTAACCTGATGTTCTGGGGAATATAAATGTCAG
