>Addgene plasmid #48673 | M-NM-sgRNA | depositor partial sequence | sequence record 72896 | sgRNA sequence
TGTACAAAAAAGCAGGCTTTAAAGGAACCAATTCAGTCGACTGGATCCGGTACCAAGGTCGGGCAGGAAG
AGGGCCTATTTCCCATGATTCCTTCATATTTGCATATACGATACAAGGCTGTTAGAGAGATAATTAGAAT
TAATTTGACTGTAAACACAAAGATATTAGTACAAAATACGTGACGTAGAAAGTAATAATTTCTTGGGTAG
TTTGCAGTTTTAAAATTATGTTTTAAAATGGACTATCATATGCTTACCGTAACTTGAAAGTATTTCGATT
TCTTGGCTTTATATATCTTGTGGAAAGGACGAAACACCGTCCCCTCCACCCCACAGTGGTTGTAGCTCCC
TTTCTCGAAAGAGAACCGTTGCTACAATAAGGCCGTCTGAAAAGATGTGCCGCAACGCTCTGCCCCTTAA
AGCTTCTGCTTTAACGGGCTTTTTTTCTAGACCCAGCTTTCTTGTACAAAGTTGGCATTA
